>Addgene plasmid #152989 | p2T-CMV-ABEmax-BlastR | addgene full sequence | sequence record 304689 | Addgene NGS Result
AGAGCTGGTTTAGTGAACCGTCAGATCCGCTAGAGATCCGCGGCCGCTAATACGACTCACTATAGGGAGA
GCCGCCACCATGAAACGGACAGCCGACGGAAGCGAGTTCGAGTCACCAAAGAAGAAGCGGAAAGTCTCTG
AAGTCGAGTTTAGCCACGAGTATTGGATGAGGCACGCACTGACCCTGGCAAAGCGAGCATGGGATGAAAG
AGAAGTCCCCGTGGGCGCCGTGCTGGTGCACAACAATAGAGTGATCGGAGAGGGATGGAACAGGCCAATC
GGCCGCCACGACCCTACCGCACACGCAGAGATCATGGCACTGAGGCAGGGAGGCCTGGTCATGCAGAATT
ACCGCCTGATCGATGCCACCCTGTATGTGACACTGGAGCCATGCGTGATGTGCGCAGGAGCAATGATCCA
CAGCAGGATCGGAAGAGTGGTGTTCGGAGCACGGGACGCCAAGACCGGCGCAGCAGGCTCCCTGATGGAT
GTGCTGCACCACCCCGGCATGAACCACCGGGTGGAGATCACAGAGGGAATCCTGGCAGACGAGTGCGCCG
CCCTGCTGAGCGATTTCTTTAGAATGCGGAGACAGGAGATCAAGGCCCAGAAGAAGGCACAGAGCTCCAC
CGACTCTGGAGGATCTAGCGGAGGATCCTCTGGAAGCGAGACACCAGGCACAAGCGAGTCCGCCACACCA
GAGAGCTCCGGCGGCTCCTCCGGAGGATCCTCTGAGGTGGAGTTTTCCCACGAGTACTGGATGAGACATG
CCCTGACCCTGGCCAAGAGGGCACGCGATGAGAGGGAGGTGCCTGTGGGAGCCGTGCTGGTGCTGAACAA
TAGAGTGATCGGCGAGGGCTGGAACAGAGCCATCGGCCTGCACGACCCAACAGCCCATGCCGAAATTATG
GCCCTGAGACAGGGCGGCCTGGTCATGCAGAACTACAGACTGATTGACGCCACCCTGTACGTGACATTCG
AGCCTTGCGTGATGTGCGCCGGCGCCATGATCCACTCTAGGATCGGCCGCGTGGTGTTTGGCGTGAGGAA
CGCAAAAACCGGCGCCGCAGGCTCCCTGATGGACGTGCTGCACTACCCCGGCATGAATCACCGCGTCGAA
ATTACCGAGGGAATCCTGGCAGATGAATGTGCCGCCCTGCTGTGCTATTTCTTTCGGATGCCTAGACAGG
TGTTCAATGCTCAGAAGAAGGCCCAGAGCTCCACCGACTCCGGAGGATCTAGCGGAGGCTCCTCTGGCTC
TGAGACACCTGGCACAAGCGAGAGCGCAACACCTGAAAGCAGCGGGGGCAGCAGCGGGGGGTCAGACAAG
AAGTACAGCATCGGCCTGGCCATCGGCACCAACTCTGTGGGCTGGGCCGTGATCACCGACGAGTACAAGG
TGCCCAGCAAGAAATTCAAGGTGCTGGGCAACACCGACCGGCACAGCATCAAGAAGAACCTGATCGGAGC
CCTGCTGTTCGACAGCGGCGAAACAGCCGAGGCCACCCGGCTGAAGAGAACCGCCAGAAGAAGATACACC
AGACGGAAGAACCGGATCTGCTATCTGCAAGAGATCTTCAGCAACGAGATGGCCAAGGTGGACGACAGCT
TCTTCCACAGACTGGAAGAGTCCTTCCTGGTGGAAGAGGATAAGAAGCACGAGCGGCACCCCATCTTCGG
CAACATCGTGGACGAGGTGGCCTACCACGAGAAGTACCCCACCATCTACCACCTGAGAAAGAAACTGGTG
GACAGCACCGACAAGGCCGACCTGCGGCTGATCTATCTGGCCCTGGCCCACATGATCAAGTTCCGGGGCC
ACTTCCTGATCGAGGGCGACCTGAACCCCGACAACAGCGACGTGGACAAGCTGTTCATCCAGCTGGTGCA
GACCTACAACCAGCTGTTCGAGGAAAACCCCATCAACGCCAGCGGCGTGGACGCCAAGGCCATCCTGTCT
GCCAGACTGAGCAAGAGCAGACGGCTGGAAAATCTGATCGCCCAGCTGCCCGGCGAGAAGAAGAATGGCC
TGTTCGGAAACCTGATTGCCCTGAGCCTGGGCCTGACCCCCAACTTCAAGAGCAACTTCGACCTGGCCGA
GGATGCCAAACTGCAGCTGAGCAAGGACACCTACGACGACGACCTGGACAACCTGCTGGCCCAGATCGGC
GACCAGTACGCCGACCTGTTTCTGGCCGCCAAGAACCTGTCCGACGCCATCCTGCTGAGCGACATCCTGA
GAGTGAACACCGAGATCACCAAGGCCCCCCTGAGCGCCTCTATGATCAAGAGATACGACGAGCACCACCA
GGACCTGACCCTGCTGAAAGCTCTCGTGCGGCAGCAGCTGCCTGAGAAGTACAAAGAGATTTTCTTCGAC
CAGAGCAAGAACGGCTACGCCGGCTACATTGACGGCGGAGCCAGCCAGGAAGAGTTCTACAAGTTCATCA
AGCCCATCCTGGAAAAGATGGACGGCACCGAGGAACTGCTCGTGAAGCTGAACAGAGAGGACCTGCTGCG
GAAGCAGCGGACCTTCGACAACGGCAGCATCCCCCACCAGATCCACCTGGGAGAGCTGCACGCCATTCTG
CGGCGGCAGGAAGATTTTTACCCATTCCTGAAGGACAACCGGGAAAAGATCGAGAAGATCCTGACCTTCC
GCATCCCCTACTACGTGGGCCCTCTGGCCAGGGGAAACAGCAGATTCGCCTGGATGACCAGAAAGAGCGA
GGAAACCATCACCCCCTGGAACTTCGAGGAAGTGGTGGACAAGGGCGCTTCCGCCCAGAGCTTCATCGAG
CGGATGACCAACTTCGATAAGAACCTGCCCAACGAGAAGGTGCTGCCCAAGCACAGCCTGCTGTACGAGT
ACTTCACCGTGTATAACGAGCTGACCAAAGTGAAATACGTGACCGAGGGAATGAGAAAGCCCGCCTTCCT
GAGCGGCGAGCAGAAAAAGGCCATCGTGGACCTGCTGTTCAAGACCAACCGGAAAGTGACCGTGAAGCAG
CTGAAAGAGGACTACTTCAAGAAAATCGAGTGCTTCGACTCCGTGGAAATCTCCGGCGTGGAAGATCGGT
TCAACGCCTCCCTGGGCACATACCACGATCTGCTGAAAATTATCAAGGACAAGGACTTCCTGGACAATGA
GGAAAACGAGGACATTCTGGAAGATATCGTGCTGACCCTGACACTGTTTGAGGACAGAGAGATGATCGAG
GAACGGCTGAAAACCTATGCCCACCTGTTCGACGACAAAGTGATGAAGCAGCTGAAGCGGCGGAGATACA
CCGGCTGGGGCAGGCTGAGCCGGAAGCTGATCAACGGCATCCGGGACAAGCAGTCCGGCAAGACAATCCT
GGATTTCCTGAAGTCCGACGGCTTCGCCAACAGAAACTTCATGCAGCTGATCCACGACGACAGCCTGACC
TTTAAAGAGGACATCCAGAAAGCCCAGGTGTCCGGCCAGGGCGATAGCCTGCACGAGCACATTGCCAATC
TGGCCGGCAGCCCCGCCATTAAGAAGGGCATCCTGCAGACAGTGAAGGTGGTGGACGAGCTCGTGAAAGT
GATGGGCCGGCACAAGCCCGAGAACATCGTGATCGAAATGGCCAGAGAGAACCAGACCACCCAGAAGGGA
CAGAAGAACAGCCGCGAGAGAATGAAGCGGATCGAAGAGGGCATCAAAGAGCTGGGCAGCCAGATCCTGA
AAGAACACCCCGTGGAAAACACCCAGCTGCAGAACGAGAAGCTGTACCTGTACTACCTGCAGAATGGGCG
GGATATGTACGTGGACCAGGAACTGGACATCAACCGGCTGTCCGACTACGATGTGGACCATATCGTGCCT
CAGAGCTTTCTGAAGGACGACTCCATCGACAACAAGGTGCTGACCAGAAGCGACAAGAACCGGGGCAAGA
GCGACAACGTGCCCTCCGAAGAGGTCGTGAAGAAGATGAAGAACTACTGGCGGCAGCTGCTGAACGCCAA
GCTGATTACCCAGAGAAAGTTCGACAATCTGACCAAGGCCGAGAGAGGCGGCCTGAGCGAACTGGATAAG
GCCGGCTTCATCAAGAGACAGCTGGTGGAAACCCGGCAGATCACAAAGCACGTGGCACAGATCCTGGACT
CCCGGATGAACACTAAGTACGACGAGAATGACAAGCTGATCCGGGAAGTGAAAGTGATCACCCTGAAGTC
CAAGCTGGTGTCCGATTTCCGGAAGGATTTCCAGTTTTACAAAGTGCGCGAGATCAACAACTACCACCAC
GCCCACGACGCCTACCTGAACGCCGTCGTGGGAACCGCCCTGATCAAAAAGTACCCTAAGCTGGAAAGCG
AGTTCGTGTACGGCGACTACAAGGTGTACGACGTGCGGAAGATGATCGCCAAGAGCGAGCAGGAAATCGG
CAAGGCTACCGCCAAGTACTTCTTCTACAGCAACATCATGAACTTTTTCAAGACCGAGATTACCCTGGCC
AACGGCGAGATCCGGAAGCGGCCTCTGATCGAGACAAACGGCGAAACCGGGGAGATCGTGTGGGATAAGG
GCCGGGATTTTGCCACCGTGCGGAAAGTGCTGAGCATGCCCCAAGTGAATATCGTGAAAAAGACCGAGGT
GCAGACAGGCGGCTTCAGCAAAGAGTCTATCCTGCCCAAGAGGAACAGCGATAAGCTGATCGCCAGAAAG
AAGGACTGGGACCCTAAGAAGTACGGCGGCTTCGACAGCCCCACCGTGGCCTATTCTGTGCTGGTGGTGG
CCAAAGTGGAAAAGGGCAAGTCCAAGAAACTGAAGAGTGTGAAAGAGCTGCTGGGGATCACCATCATGGA
AAGAAGCAGCTTCGAGAAGAATCCCATCGACTTTCTGGAAGCCAAGGGCTACAAAGAAGTGAAAAAGGAC
CTGATCATCAAGCTGCCTAAGTACTCCCTGTTCGAGCTGGAAAACGGCCGGAAGAGAATGCTGGCCTCTG
CCGGCGAACTGCAGAAGGGAAACGAACTGGCCCTGCCCTCCAAATATGTGAACTTCCTGTACCTGGCCAG
CCACTATGAGAAGCTGAAGGGCTCCCCCGAGGATAATGAGCAGAAACAGCTGTTTGTGGAACAGCACAAG
CACTACCTGGACGAGATCATCGAGCAGATCAGCGAGTTCTCCAAGAGAGTGATCCTGGCCGACGCTAATC
TGGACAAAGTGCTGTCCGCCTACAACAAGCACCGGGATAAGCCCATCAGAGAGCAGGCCGAGAATATCAT
CCACCTGTTTACCCTGACCAATCTGGGAGCCCCTGCCGCCTTCAAGTACTTTGACACCACCATCGACCGG
AAGAGGTACACCAGCACCAAAGAGGTGCTGGACGCCACCCTGATCCACCAGAGCATCACCGGCCTGTACG
AGACACGGATCGACCTGTCTCAGCTGGGAGGTGACTCTGGCGGCTCAAAAAGAACCGCCGACGGCAGCGA
ATTCGAGCCCAAGAAGAAGAGGAAAGTCTAACCGGTCATCATCACCATCACCATTGAGTTTAAACCCGCT
GATCAGCCTCGACTGTGCCTTCTAGTTGCCAGCCATCTGTTGTTTGCCCCTCCCCCGTGCCTTCCTTGAC
CCTGGAAGGTGCCACTCCCACTGTCCTTTCCTAATAAAATGAGGAAATTGCATCGCATTGTCTGAGTAGG
TGTCATTCTATTCTGGGGGGTGGGGTGGGGCAGGACAGCAAGGGGGAGGATTGGGAAGACAATAGCAGGC
ATGCTGGGGATGCGGTGGGCTCTATGGCTTCTGAGGCGGAAAGAACCAGCTGGGGCTCGATACCGTCGAC
CTCTAGCTAGAGCTTGGCGTAATCATGGTCATAGCTGTTTCCTGTGTGAAATTGTTATCCGCTCACAATT
CCACACAACATACGAGCCGGAAGCATAAAGTGTAAAGCCTAGGGTGCCTAATGAGTGAGCTAACTCACAT
TAATTGCGTTGCGCTCACTGCCCGCTTTCCAGTCGGGAAACCTGTCGTGCCAGCTGCATTAATGAATCGG
CCAACGCGCGGGGAGAGGCGGTTTGCGTATTGGGCGCTACAGACATGATAAGATACATTGATGAGTTTGG
ACAAACCACAACTAGAATGCAGTGAAAAAAATGCTTTATTTGTGAAATTTGTGATGCTATTGCTTTATTT
GTAACCATTATAAGCTGCAATAAACAAGTTGGGGTGGGCGAAGAACTCCAGCATGAGATCCCCGCGCTGG
AGGATCATCCAGCCGGCGTCCCGGAAAACGATTCCGAAGCCCAACCTTTCATAGAAGGCGGCGGTGGAAT
CGAAATCTCGTAGCACGTGTCAGTCCTGCTCCTCGGCCACGAAGTGCTTAGCCCTCCCACACATAACCAG
AGGGCAGCAATTCACGAATCCCAACTGCCGTCGGCTGTCCATCACTGTCCTTCACTATGGCTTTGATCCC
AGGATGCAGATCGAGAAGCACCTGTCGGCACCGTCCGCAGGGGCTCAAGATGCCCCTGTTCTCATTTCCG
ATCGCGACGATACAAGTCAGGTTGCCAGCTGCCGCAGCAGCAGCAGTGCCCAGCACCACGAGTTCTGCAC
AAGGTCCCCCAGTAAAATGATATACATTGACACCAGTGAAGATGCGGCCGTCGCTAGAGAGAGCTGCGCT
GGCGACGCTGTAGTCTTCAGAGATGGGGATGCTGTTGATTGTAGCCGTTGCTCTTTCAATGAGGGTGGAT
TCTTCTTGAGACAAAGGCTTGGCCATGGTTTAGTTCCTCACCTTGTCGTATTATACTATGCCGATATACT
ATGCCGATGATTAATTGTCAACACGTGCTGATCAGATCCGAAAATGGATATACAAGCTCCCGGGAGCTTT
TTGCAAAAGCCTAGGCCTCCAAAAAAGCCTCCTCACTACTTCTGGAATAGCTCAGAGGCAGAGGCGGCCT
CGGCCTCTGCATAAATAAAAAAAATTAGTCAGCCATGGGGCGGAGAATGGGCGGAACTGGGCGGAGTTAG
GGGCGGGATGGGCGGAGTTAGGGGCGGGACTATGGTTGCTGACTAATTGAGATGCATGCTTTGCATACTT
CTGCCTGCTGGGGAGCCTGGGGACTTTCCACACCTGGTTGCTGACTAATTGAGATGCATGCTTTGCATAC
TTCTGCCTGCTGGGGAGCCTGGGGACTTTCCACACCCTAACTGACACACATTCCACAGAATTCACTGACT
CGCTGCGCTCGGTCGTTCGGCTGCGGCGAGCGGTATCAGCTCACTCAAAGGCGGTAATACGGTTATCCAC
AGAATCAGGGGATAACGCAGGAAAGAACATGTAAGTGATCTCCAAAAAATAAGTACTTTTTGACTGTAAA
TAAAATTGTAAGGAGTAAAAAGTACTTTTTTTTCTAAAAAAATGTAATTAAGTAAAAGTAAAAGTATTGA
TTTTTAATTGTACTCAAGTAAAGTAAAAATCCCCAAAAATAATACTTAAGTACAGTAATCAAGTAAAATT
ACTCAAGTACTTTACACCTCTGCATGTGAGCAAAAGGCCAGCAAAAGGCCAGGAACCGTAAAAAGGCCGC
GTTGCTGGCGTTTTTCCATAGGCTCCGCCCCCCTGACGAGCATCACAAAAATCGACGCTCAAGTCAGAGG
TGGCGAAACCCGACAGGACTATAAAGATACCAGGCGTTTCCCCCTGGAAGCTCCCTCGTGCGCTCTCCTG
TTCCGACCCTGCCGCTTACCGGATACCTGTCCGCCTTTCTCCCTTCGGGAAGCGTGGCGCTTTCTCATAG
CTCACGCTGTAGGTATCTCAGTTCGGTGTAGGTCGTTCGCTCCAAGCTGGGCTGTGTGCACGAACCCCCC
GTTCAGCCCGACCGCTGCGCCTTATCCGGTAACTATCGTCTTGAGTCCAACCCGGTAAGACACGACTTAT
CGCCACTGGCAGCAGCCACTGGTAACAGGATTAGCAGAGCGAGGTATGTAGGCGGTGCTACAGAGTTCTT
GAAGTGGTGGCCTAACTACGGCTACACTAGAAGAACAGTATTTGGTATCTGCGCTCTGCTGAAGCCAGTT
ACCTTCGGAAAAAGAGTTGGTAGCTCTTGATCCGGCAAACAAACCACCGCTGGTAGCGGTGGTTTTTTTG
TTTGCAAGCAGCAGATTACGCGCAGAAAAAAAGGATCTCAAGAAGATCCTTTGATCTTTTCTACGGGGTC
TGACACTCAGTGGAACGAAAACTCACGTTAAGGGATTTTGGTCATGAGATTATCAAAAAGGATCTTCACC
TAGATCCTTTTAAATTAAAAATGAAGTTTTAAATCAATCTAAAGTATATATGAGTAAACTTGGTCTGACA
GTTACCAATGCTTAATCAGTGAGGCACCTATCTCAGCGATCTGTCTATTTCGTTCATCCATAGTTGCCTG
ACTCCCCGTCGTGTAGATAACTACGATACGGGAGGGCTTACCATCTGGCCCCAGTGCTGCAATGATACCG
CGGGACCCACGCTCACCGGCTCCAGATTTATCAGCAATAAACCAGCCAGCCGGAAGGGCCGAGCGCAGAA
GTGGTCCTGCAACTTTATCCGCCTCCATCCAGTCTATTAATTGTTGCCGGGAAGCTAGAGTAAGTAGTTC
GCCAGTTAATAGTTTGCGCAACGTTGTTGCCATTGCTACAGGCATCGTGGTGTCACGCTCGTCGTTTGGT
ATGGCTTCATTCAGCTCCGGTTCCCAACGATCAAGGCGAGTTACATGATCCCCCATGTTGTGCAAAAAAG
CGGTTAGCTCCTTCGGTCCTCCGATCGTTGTCAGAAGTAAGTTGGCCGCAGTGTTATCACTCATGGTTAT
GGCAGCACTGCATAATTCTCTTACTGTCATGCCATCCGTAAGATGCTTTTCTGTGACTGGTGAGTACTCA
ACCAAGTCATTCTGAGAATAGTGTATGCGGCGACCGAGTTGCTCTTGCCCGGCGTCAATACGGGATAATA
CCGCGCCACATAGCAGAACTTTAAAAGTGCTCATCATTGGAAAACGTTCTTCGGGGCGAAAACTCTCAAG
GATCTTACCGCTGTTGAGATCCAGTTCGATGTAACCCACTCGTGCACCCAACTGATCTTCAGCATCTTTT
ACTTTCACCAGCGTTTCTGGGTGAGCAAAAACAGGAAGGCAAAATGCCGCAAAAAAGGGAATAAGGGCGA
CACGGAAATGTTGAATACTCATACTCTTCCTTTTTCAATATTATTGAAGCATTTATCAGGGTTATTGTCT
CATGAGCGGATACATATTTGAATGTATTTAGAAAAATAAACAAATAGGGGTTCCGCGCACATTTCCCCGA
AAAGTGCCACCTGACGTCGACGGATCGGGAGATCGATCTCCCGATCCCCTAGGGTCGACTCTCAGTACAA
TCTGCTCTGATGCCGCATAGTTAAGCCAGTATCTGCTCCCTGCTTGTGTGTTGGAGGTCGCTGAGTAGTG
CGCGAGCAAAATTTAAGCTACAACAAGGCAAGGCTTGACCGACAATTGCATGAAGAATCTGCTTAGGGTT
AGGCGTTTTGCGCTGCTTCGCGATGTACGGGCCAGATATACGCGGGTACCGGCATATGGTTCTTGACAGA
GGTGTAAAAAGTACTCAAAAATTTTACTCAAGTGAAAGTACAAGTACTTAGGGAAAATTTTACTCAATTA
AAAGTAAAAGTATCTGGCTAGAATCTTACTTGAGTAAAAGTAAAAAAGTACTCCATTAAAATTGTACTTG
AGTATTAACGCGTTGACATTGATTATTGACTAGTTATTAATAGTAATCAATTACGGGGTCATTAGTTCAT
AGCCCATATATGGAGTTCCGCGTTACATAACTTACGGTAAATGGCCCGCCTGGCTGACCGCCCAACGACC
CCCGCCCATTGACGTCAATAATGACGTATGTTCCCATAGTAACGCCAATAGGGACTTTCCATTGACGTCA
ATGGGTGGAGTATTTACGGTAAACTGCCCACTTGGCAGTACATCAAGTGTATCATATGCCAAGTACGCCC
CCTATTGACGTCAATGACGGTAAATGGCCCGCCTGGCATTATGCCCAGTACATGACCTTATGGGACTTTC
CTACTTGGCAGTACATCTACGTATTAGTCATCGCTATTACCATGGTGATGCGGTTTTGGCAGTACATCAA
TGGGCGTGGATAGCGGTTTGACTCACGGGGATTTCCAAGTCTCCACCCCATTGACGTCAATGGGAGTTTG
TTTTGGCACCAAAATCAACGGGACTTTCCAAAATGTCGTAACAACTCCGCCCCATTGACGCAAATGGGCG
GTAGGCGTGTACGGTGGGAGGTCTATATAAGC
Features (pLannotate 1.2.2; 24 found; start..end, strand, type, name):
     48..66      +  promoter       T7 promoter: promoter for bacteriophage T7 RNA polymerase
    137..613     +  CDS            tadA: TADA_ECOLI - Also known as yfhC. Experimental evidence at protein level: Swiss-Prot protein existence level 1. Catalyzes the deamination of adenosine to inosine at the wobble position 34 of tRNA(Arg2). Essential for cell viability. From Escherichia coli (strain K12).
    734..1225    +  CDS            tadA: TADA_ECOLI - Also known as yfhC. Experimental evidence at protein level: Swiss-Prot protein existence level 1. Catalyzes the deamination of adenosine to inosine at the wobble position 34 of tRNA(Arg2). Essential for cell viability. From Escherichia coli (strain K12).
   1325..2926    +  CDS            dCas9(N): N-terminal portion of catalytically inactive Streptococcus pyogenes dCas9 carrying the D10A mutation (Zetsche et al., 2015)
   2927..5421    +  CDS            Cas9(C) (fragment): C-terminal portion of Streptococcus pyogenes Cas9 (Zetsche et al., 2015)
   5543..5767    +  polyA_signal   bGH poly(A) signal: bovine growth hormone polyadenylation signal
   5771..5792    +  promoter       SV40 promoter (fragment): SV40 enhancer and early promoter
   5797..5813    +  misc_feature   MCS (fragment): pBluescript multiple cloning site
   5862..5878    -  protein_bind   lac operator: The lac repressor binds to the lac operator to inhibit transcription in E. coli. This inhibition can be relieved by adding lactose or isopropyl-β-D-thiogalactopyranoside (IPTG). lac repressor encoded by lacI
   5886..5916    -  promoter       lac promoter: promoter for the E. coli lac operon
   5931..5952    -  protein_bind   CAP binding site: CAP binding activates transcription in the presence of cAMP. E. coli catabolite activator protein
   5965..6057    -  CDS            lacI (fragment): lac repressor; lacI; The lac repressor binds to the lac operator to inhibit transcription in E. coli. This inhibition can be relieved by adding lactose or isopropyl-β-D-thiogalactopyranoside (IPTG).
   6069..6190    -  polyA_signal   SV40 poly(A) signal: SV40 polyadenylation signal
   6185..6310    -  CDS            ble (fragment): BLE_KLEPN - Experimental evidence at protein level: Swiss-Prot protein existence level 1. Binding protein with a strong affinity to the bleomycin family of antibiotics. Binds to CL990; an antimitotic-antibiotic compound. From Klebsiella pneumoniae.
   6320..6347    -  CDS            BleoR (fragment): antibiotic-binding protein; Sh ble from Streptoalloteichus hindustanus; confers resistance to bleomycin, phleomycin, and Zeocin™
   6348..6746    -  CDS            BSD: blasticidin S deaminase; Aspergillus terreus BSD; confers resistance to blasticidin
   6765..6812    -  promoter       EM7 promoter: synthetic bacterial promoter&nbsp
   6860..7189    -  promoter       SV40 promoter: SV40 enhancer and early promoter
   7573..8161    -  rep_origin     ori: high-copy-number ColE1/pMB1/pBR322/pUC origin of replication
   8332..9192    -  CDS            AmpR: β-lactamase; bla; confers resistance to ampicillin, carbenicillin, and related antibiotics
   9193..9297    -  promoter       AmpR promoter: bla
   9368..9412    -  misc_feature   bom (fragment): basis of mobility region from pBR322
   9745..10124   +  enhancer       CMV enhancer: human cytomegalovirus immediate early enhancer
  10125..6       +  promoter       CMV promoter (across the origin): human cytomegalovirus (CMV) immediate early promoter
