[The description below was written by a language model from this plasmid's Addgene catalogue record and pLannotate feature annotations shown in this document.]
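Description:
p2T-CMV-ABEmax-BlastR is a mammalian expression plasmid of about 10.3 kb that encodes an adenine (A-to-G) base editor, built on the p2T-CMV-BlastR backbone. It is propagated in E. coli through a high-copy ColE1/pUC-type origin and selected with ampicillin via the AmpR β-lactamase gene. A fragment of the pBR322 bom region and remnants of lac regulatory sequences and a multiple cloning site are also annotated, and appear to be backbone carry-over rather than functional parts of the payload.

The editor, recorded as ABE7.10-nSpCas9, is transcribed from the human CMV immediate-early enhancer and promoter and terminated by a bovine growth hormone polyadenylation signal. A T7 promoter lies just upstream of the coding sequence. The open reading frame contains two tandem copies of sequence derived from the E. coli tRNA adenosine deaminase TadA, followed by Streptococcus pyogenes Cas9. The Cas9 N-terminal portion is annotated as carrying the D10A mutation, which agrees with the nickase named in the insert field. In this architecture, guide RNA-directed Cas9 binding exposes single-stranded DNA so that the deaminase can convert adenine to inosine, which is then read as guanine. Nicking of the opposite strand biases repair towards the edited outcome. No guide RNA cassette is annotated, so the guide must be supplied separately, and any nuclear localisation signals are not called out in the feature table.

A separate cassette on the opposite strand places the blasticidin S deaminase gene under both the SV40 early promoter and the bacterial EM7 promoter, with an SV40 poly(A) signal, allowing blasticidin selection of transfected mammalian cells. The construct was deposited in connection with a study of base editing outcomes across target libraries.
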