Addgene plasmid #152989: p2T-CMV-ABEmax-BlastR
Purpose: A-to-G base editor
Depositing lab: David Liu. Depositing organization: Broad Institute. Publication: Determinants of Base Editing Outcomes from Target Library Analysis and Machine Learning. Arbab M, Shen MW, Mok B, Wilson C, Matuszek Z, Cassa CA, Liu DR. Cell. 2020 Jun 9. pii: S0092-8674(20)30632-2. doi: 10.1016/j.cell.2020.05.037. PubMed 32533916.
Backbone
  Vector backbone: p2T-CMV-BlastR
  Vector type: Mammalian Expression, CRISPR
Growth in bacteria
  Bacterial resistance: Ampicillin, 100 μg/mL
  Growth temperature: 37°C
  Growth strain: DH5alpha
  Copy number: Unknown
Gene/Insert
  Gene/Insert name: ABE7.10-nSpCas9
  Species: Synthetic
  Promoter: CMV
  Cloning method: Unknown
Terms and licenses: Academic/Nonprofit Terms; Industry Terms: Not Available to Industry
How to cite: p2T-CMV-ABEmax-BlastR was a gift from David Liu (Addgene plasmid # 152989 ; http://n2t.net/addgene:152989 ; RRID:Addgene_152989)
